>Addgene plasmid #71868 | pRK5-LAMP1-FLAG | addgene full sequence | sequence record 456576 | Addgene NGS Result
TCGCCCGACATTGATTATTGACTAGTTATTAATAGTAATCAATTACGGGGTCATTAGTTCATAGCCCATA
TATGGAGTTCCGCGTTACATAACTTACGGTAAATGGCCCGCCTGGCTGACCGCCCAACGACCCCCGCCCA
TTGACGTCAATAATGACGTATGTTCCCATAGTAACGCCAATAGGGACTTTCCATTGACGTCAATGGGTGG
AGTATTTACGGTAAACTGCCCACTTGGCAGTACATCAAGTGTATCATATGCCAAGTACGCCCCCTATTGA
CGTCAATGACGGTAAATGGCCCGCCTGGCATTATGCCCAGTACATGACCTTATGGGACTTTCCTACTTGG
CAGTACATCTACGTATTAGTCATCGCTATTACCATGGTGATGCGGTTTTGGCAGTACATCAATGGGCGTG
GATAGCGGTTTGACTCACGGGGATTTCCAAGTCTCCACCCCATTGACGTCAATGGGAGTTTGTTTTGGCA
CCAAAATCAACGGGACTTTCCAAAATGTCGTAACAACTCCGCCCCATTGACGCAAATGGGCGGTAGGCGT
GTACGGTGGGAGGTCTATATAAGCAGAGCTCGTTTAGTGAACCGTCAGATCGCCTGGAGACGCCATCCAC
GCTGTTTTGACCTCCATAGAAGACACCGGGACCGATCCAGCCTCCGCGGCCGGGAACGGTGCATTGGAAC
GCGGATTCCCCGTGCCAAGAGTGACGTAAGTACCGCCTATAGAGTCTATAGGCCCACCCCCTTGGCTTCG
TTAGAACGCGGCTACAATTAATACATAACCTTATGTATCATACACATACGATTTAGGTGACACTATAGAA
TAACATCCACTTTGCCTTTCTCTCCACAGGTGTCCACTCCCAGGTCCAACTGCACCTCGGTTCTATCGAT
TGAATTCGTCGACGGCCACCATGGCGGCCCCCGGCAGCGCCCGGCGACCCCTGCTGCTGCTACTGCTGTT
GCTGCTGCTCGGCCTCATGCATTGTGCGTCAGCAGCAATGTTTATGGTGAAAAATGGCAACGGGACCGCG
TGCATAATGGCCAACTTCTCTGCTGCCTTCTCAGTGAACTACGACACCAAGAGTGGCCCTAAGAACATGA
CCTTTGACCTGCCATCAGATGCCACAGTGGTGCTCAACCGCAGCTCCTGTGGAAAAGAGAACACTTCTGA
CCCCAGTCTCGTGATTGCTTTTGGAAGAGGACATACACTCACTCTCAATTTCACGAGAAATGCAACACGT
TACAGCGTCCAGCTCATGAGTTTTGTTTATAACTTGTCAGACACACACCTTTTCCCCAATGCGAGCTCCA
AAGAAATCAAGACTGTGGAATCTATAACTGACATCAGGGCAGATATAGATAAAAAATACAGATGTGTTAG
TGGCACCCAGGTCCACATGAACAACGTGACCGTAACGCTCCATGATGCCACCATCCAGGCGTACCTTTCC
AACAGCAGCTTCAGCAGGGGAGAGACACGCTGTGAACAAGACAGGCCTTCCCCAACCACAGCGCCCCCTG
CGCCACCCAGCCCCTCGCCCTCACCCGTGCCCAAGAGCCCCTCTGTGGACAAGTACAACGTGAGCGGCAC
CAACGGGACCTGCCTGCTGGCCAGCATGGGGCTGCAGCTGAACCTCACCTATGAGAGGAAGGACAACACG
ACGGTGACAAGGCTTCTCAACATCAACCCCAACAAGACCTCGGCCAGCGGGAGCTGCGGCGCCCACCTGG
TGACTCTGGAGCTGCACAGCGAGGGCACCACCGTCCTGCTCTTCCAGTTCGGGATGAATGCAAGTTCTAG
CCGGTTTTTCCTACAAGGAATCCAGTTGAATACAATTCTTCCTGACGCCAGAGACCCTGCCTTTAAAGCT
GCCAACGGCTCCCTGCGAGCGCTGCAGGCCACAGTCGGCAATTCCTACAAGTGCAACGCGGAGGAGCACG
TCCGTGTCACGAAGGCGTTTTCAGTCAATATATTCAAAGTGTGGGTCCAGGCTTTCAAGGTGGAAGGTGG
CCAGTTTGGCTCTGTGGAGGAGTGTCTGCTGGACGAGAACAGCATGCTGATCCCCATCGCTGTGGGTGGT
GCCCTGGCGGGGCTGGTCCTCATCGTCCTCATCGCCTACCTCGTCGGCAGGAAGAGGAGTCACGCAGGCT
ACCAGACTATCGCGGCCGCAGGAGGTGGAGGTGACTACAAGGATGACGATGACAAGTGATAAGGATCCCC
AGCTTGGCCGCCATGGCCCAACTTGTTTATTGCAGCTTATAATGGTTACAAATAAAGCAATAGCATCACA
AATTTCACAAATAAAGCATTTTTTTCACTGCATTCTAGTTGTGGTTTGTCCAAACTCATCAATGTATCTT
ATCATGTCTGGATCGGGAATTAATTCGGCGCAGCACCATGGCCTGAAATAACCTCTGAAAGAGGAACTTG
GTTAGGTACCTTCTGAGGCGGAAAGAACCAGCTGTGGAATGTGTGTCAGTTAGGGTGTGGAAAGTCCCCA
GGCTCCCCAGCAGGCAGAAGTATGCAAAGCATGCATCTCAATTAGTCAGCAACCAGGTGTGGAAAGTCCC
CAGGCTCCCCAGCAGGCAGAAGTATGCAAAGCATGCATCTCAATTAGTCAGCAACCATAGTCCCGCCCCT
AACTCCGCCCATCCCGCCCCTAACTCCGCCCAGTTCCGCCCATTCTCCGCCCCATGGCTGACTAATTTTT
TTTATTTATGCAGAGGCCGAGGCCGCCTCGGCCTCTGAGCTATTCCAGAAGTAGTGAGGAGGCTTTTTTG
GAGGCCTAGGCTTTTGCAAAAAGCTGTTAACAGCTTGGCACTGGCCGTCGTTTTACAACGTCGTGACTGG
GAAAACCCTGGCGTTACCCAACTTAATCGCCTTGCAGCACATCCCCCTTTCGCCAGCTGGCGTAATAGCG
AAGAGGCCCGCACCGATCGCCCTTCCCAACAGTTGCGCAGCCTGAATGGCGAATGGCGCCTGATGCGGTA
TTTTCTCCTTACGCATCTGTGCGGTATTTCACACCGCATA
[142 nt withheld, positions 3051-3192]
C
[141 nt withheld, positions 3194-3334]
CCTTTGACGTTGGAGTCCACGTTCTTT
[37 nt withheld, positions 3362-3398]
ACCCTATCTCGGGCTATTCTTTTGATTTATAAGGGATTTTGCCGATTTCGGCCTATTGGTTAAAAAATGA
GCTGATTTAACAAAAATTTAACGCGAATTTTAACAAAATATTAACGTTTACAATTTTATGGTGCACTCTC
AGTACAATCTGCTCTGATGCCGCATAGTTAAGCCAGCCCCGACACCCGCCAACACCCGCTGACGCGCCCT
GACGGGCTTGTCTGCTCCCGGCATCCGCTTACAGACAAGCTGTGACCGTCTCCGGGAGCTGCATGTGTCA
GAGGTTTTCACCGTCATCACCGAAACGCGCGAGACGAAAGGGCCTCGTGATACGCCTATTTTTATAGGTT
AATGTCATGATAATAATGGTTTCTTAGACGTCAGGTGGCACTTTTCGGGGAAATGTGCGCGGAACCCCTA
TTTGTTTATTTTTCTAAATACATTCAAATATGTATCCGCTCATGAGACAATAACCCTGATAAATGCTTCA
ATAATATTGAAAAAGGAAGAGTATGAGTATTCAACATTTCCGTGTCGCCCTTATTCCCTTTTTTGCGGCA
TTTTGCCTTCCTGTTTTTGCTCACCCAGAAACGCTGGTGAAAGTAAAAGATGCTGAAGATCAGTTGGGTG
CACGAGTGGGTTACATCGAACTGGATCTCAACAGCGGTAAGATCCTTGAGAGTTTTCGCCCCGAAGAACG
TTTTCCAATGATGAGCACTTTTAAAGTTCTGCTATGTGGCGCGGTATTATCCCGTATTGACGCCGGGCAA
GAGCAACTCGGTCGCCGCATACACTATTCTCAGAATGACTTGGTTGAGTACTCACCAGTCACAGAAAAGC
ATCTTACGGATGGCATGACAGTAAGAGAATTATGCAGTGCTGCCATAACCATGAGTGATAACACTGCGGC
CAACTTACTTCTGACAACGATCGGAGGACCGAAGGAGCTAACCGCTTTTTTGCACAACATGGGGGATCAT
GTAACTCGCCTTGATCGTTGGGAACCGGAGCTGAATGAAGCCATACCAAACGACGAGCGTGACACCACGA
TGCCTGTAGCAATGGCAACAACGTTGCGCAAACTATTAACTGGCGAACTACTTACTCTAGCTTCCCGGCA
ACAATTAATAGACTGGATGGAGGCGGATAAAGTTGCAGGACCACTTCTGCGCTCGGCCCTTCCGGCTGGC
TGGTTTATTGCTGATAAATCTGGAGCCGGTGAGCGTGGGTCTCGCGGTATCATTGCAGCACTGGGGCCAG
ATGGTAAGCCCTCCCGTATCGTAGTTATCTACACGACGGGGAGTCAGGCAACTATGGATGAACGAAATAG
ACAGATCGCTGAGATAGGTGCCTCACTGATTAAGCATTGGTAACTGTCAGACCAAGTTTACTCATATATA
CTTTAGATTGATTTAAAACTTCATTTTTAATTTAAAAGGATCTAGGTGAAGATCCTTTTTGATAATCTCA
TGACCAAAATCCCTTAACGTGAGTTTTCGTTCCACTGAGCGTCAGACCCCGTAGAAAAGATCAAAGGATC
TTCTTGAGATCCTTTTTTTCTGCGCGTAATCTGCTGCTTGCAAACAAAAAAACCACCGCTACCAGCGGTG
GTTTGTTTGCCGGATCAAGAGCTACCAACTCTTTTTCCGAAGGTAACTGGCTTCAGCAGAGCGCAGATAC
CAAATACTGTTCTTCTAGTGTAGCCGTAGTTAGGCCACCACTTCAAGAACTCTGTAGCACCGCCTACATA
CCTCGCTCTGCTAATCCTGTTACCAGTGGCTGCTGCCAGTGGCGATAAGTCGTGTCTTACCGGGTTGGAC
TCAAGACGATAGTTACCGGATAAGGCGCAGCGGTCGGGCTGAACGGGGGGTTCGTGCACACAGCCCAGCT
TGGAGCGAACGACCTACACCGAACTGAGATACCTACAGCGTGAGCTATGAGAAAGCGCCACGCTTCCCGA
AGGGAGAAAGGCGGACAGGTATCCGGTAAGCGGCAGGGTCGGAACAGGAGAGCGCACGAGGGAGCTTCCA
GGGGGAAACGCCTGGTATCTTTATAGTCCTGTCGGGTTTCGCCACCTCTGACTTGAGCGTCGATTTTTGT
GATGCTCGTCAGGGGGGCGGAGCCTATGGAAAAACGCCAGCAACGCGGCCTTTTTACGGTTCCTGGCCTT
TTGCTGGCCTTTTGCTCACATGTTCTTTCCTGCGTTATCCCCTGATTCTGTGGATAACCGTATTACCGCC
TTTGAGTGAGCTGATACCGCTCGCCGCAGCCGAACGACCGAGCGCAGCGAGTCAGTGAGCGAGGAAGCGG
AAGAGCGCCCAATACGCAAACCGCCTCTCCCCGCGCGTTGGCCGATTCATTAATGCAGCTGGCACGACAG
GTTTCCCGACTGGAAAGCGGGCAGTGAGCGCAACGCAATTAATGTGAGTTAGCTCACTCATTAGGCACCC
CAGGCTTTACACTTTATGCTTCCGGCTCGTATGTTGTGTGGAATTGTGAGCGGATAACAATTTCACACAG
GAAACAGCTATGACATGATTACGAATTAATTCGAGC
Features (pLannotate 1.2.2; 21 found; start..end, strand, type, name):
      7..386     +  enhancer       CMV enhancer: human cytomegalovirus immediate early enhancer
    387..590     +  promoter       CMV promoter: human cytomegalovirus (CMV) immediate early promoter
    726..769     +  intron         CMV intron (fragment): modified intron A from human cytomegalovirus
    821..839     +  promoter       SP6 promoter: promoter for bacteriophage SP6 RNA polymerase
    843..880     +  CDS            IgH signal sequence (fragment): signal sequence from the mouse immunoglobulin heavy chain variable region
    931..2181    +  CDS            LAMP1: LAMP1_HUMAN - Experimental evidence at protein level: Swiss-Prot protein existence level 1. (Microbial infection) Acts as a receptor for Lassa virus protein. From Homo sapiens (Human).
   2206..2226    +  CDS            FLAG (fragment): FLAG® epitope tag, followed by an enterokinase cleavage site
   2260..2394    +  polyA_signal   SV40 poly(A) signal: SV40 polyadenylation signal
   2463..2820    +  promoter       SV40 promoter: SV40 enhancer and early promoter
   2839..2993    +  CDS            lacZα (fragment): LacZα fragment of β-galactosidase; lacZ fragment
   2999..3050    -  misc_feature   bom (fragment): basis of mobility region from pBR322
   3069..3449    +  rep_origin     M13 ori (sequence partly withheld): M13 bacteriophage origin of replication; arrow indicates direction of (+) strand synthesis
   3525..3574    -  misc_feature   bom (fragment): basis of mobility region from pBR322
   3676..3711    -  CDS            rop (fragment): Rop protein, which maintains plasmids at low copy number; rop
   3806..3910    +  promoter       AmpR promoter: bla
   3911..4771    +  CDS            AmpR: β-lactamase; bla; confers resistance to ampicillin, carbenicillin, and related antibiotics
   4942..5530    +  rep_origin     ori: high-copy-number ColE1/pMB1/pBR322/pUC origin of replication
   5713..5805    +  CDS            lacI (fragment): lac repressor; lacI; The lac repressor binds to the lac operator to inhibit transcription in E. coli. This inhibition can be relieved by adding lactose or isopropyl-β-D-thiogalactopyranoside (IPTG).
   5818..5839    +  protein_bind   CAP binding site: CAP binding activates transcription in the presence of cAMP. E. coli catabolite activator protein
   5854..5884    +  promoter       lac promoter: promoter for the E. coli lac operon
   5892..5908    +  protein_bind   lac operator: The lac repressor binds to the lac operator to inhibit transcription in E. coli. This inhibition can be relieved by adding lactose or isopropyl-β-D-thiogalactopyranoside (IPTG). lac repressor encoded by lacI
