[The description below was written by a language model from this plasmid's Addgene catalogue record and pLannotate feature annotations shown in this document.]
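Description:
pRK5-LAMP1-FLAG is a mammalian expression plasmid built on the pRK5 backbone for overexpressing human LAMP1 (also known as CD107a, LAMPA or LGP120), a lysosome-associated membrane glycoprotein, with a C-terminal FLAG epitope tag supplied by the backbone. It is propagated in E. coli through a high-copy ColE1/pUC-type origin and selected with ampicillin via the β-lactamase gene. An M13 phage origin is also annotated. The catalogue gives a total size of 5,915 bp, while the sequenced record is slightly longer at 5,954 nt.

The expression cassette begins with the human cytomegalovirus immediate-early enhancer and promoter, followed by a fragment of CMV intron A and an SP6 promoter that doubles as a sequencing primer site and could support in vitro transcription. The roughly 1.25 kb LAMP1 coding sequence was inserted between SalI and NotI sites, both retained, and reads into the FLAG tag, with an SV40 polyadenylation signal terminating the transcript. A short fragment matching a mouse immunoglobulin heavy-chain signal sequence is annotated upstream of the insert, but it is a partial hit in the backbone leader region and the record does not indicate that it is part of the expressed protein. Downstream lie an SV40 enhancer/early promoter and assorted remnants of older cloning vectors (lacZα, lacI, rop and bom fragments, lac promoter and operator), which have no stated role here.

The stated purpose is overexpression. The associated publication concerns lysosomal amino acid sensing upstream of mTORC1, so a FLAG-tagged lysosomal membrane protein would fit that setting as a marker or control, though the record does not spell out its specific role.
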