Addgene plasmid #71868: pRK5-LAMP1-FLAG
Purpose: overexpression
Depositing lab: David Sabatini. Depositing organization: Whitehead Institute for Biomedical Research. Publication: Metabolism. Lysosomal amino acid transporter SLC38A9 signals arginine sufficiency to mTORC1. Wang S, Tsun ZY, Wolfson RL, Shen K, Wyant GA, Plovanich ME, Yuan ED, Jones TD, Chantranupong L, Comb W, Wang T, Bar-Peled L, Zoncu R, Straub C, Kim C, Park J, Sabatini BL, Sabatini DM. Science. 2015 Jan 9;347(6218):188-94. doi: 10.1126/science.1257132. Epub 2015 Jan 7. PubMed 25567906.
Backbone
  Vector backbone: pRK5
  Backbone size w/o insert (bp): 4661
  Total vector size (bp): 5915
  Vector type: Mammalian Expression
Growth in bacteria
  Bacterial resistance: Ampicillin, 100 μg/mL
  Growth temperature: 37°C
  Growth strain: DH5alpha
  Copy number: Unknown
Gene/Insert
  Gene/Insert name: LAMP1 (alt name: LAMPA; CD107a; LGP120)
  Species: H. sapiens (human)
  Insert size (bp): 1254
  GenBank ID: NM_005561.3
  Entrez Gene: LAMP1 (a.k.a. CD107a, LAMPA, LGP120)
  Promoter: cmv
  Tag / fusion protein: FLAG (C terminal on backbone)
  Cloning method: Restriction Enzyme; 5′ cloning site Sal1 (not destroyed); 3′ cloning site Not1 (not destroyed)
  Sequencing primers: 5′ SP6: ATT TAG GTG ACA CTA TAG; 3′ pRK5-3': TGT AAC CAT TAT AAG CTG
Terms and licenses: Academic/Nonprofit Terms; Industry Terms: Not Available to Industry
How to cite: pRK5-LAMP1-FLAG was a gift from David Sabatini (Addgene plasmid # 71868 ; http://n2t.net/addgene:71868 ; RRID:Addgene_71868)
