>Addgene plasmid #71868 | pRK5-LAMP1-FLAG | depositor partial sequence | sequence record 133397 | insert
ATGGCGGCCCCCGGCAGCGCCCGGCGACCCCTGCTGCTGCTACTGCTGTTGCTGCTGCTCGGCCTCATGC
ATTGTGCGTCAGCAGCAATGTTTATGGTGAAAAATGGCAACGGGACCGCGTGCATAATGGCCAACTTCTC
TGCTGCCTTCTCAGTGAACTACGACACCAAGAGTGGCCCTAAGAACATGACCTTTGACCTGCCATCAGAT
GCCACAGTGGTGCTCAACCGCAGCTCCTGTGGAAAAGAGAACACTTCTGACCCCAGTCTCGTGATTGCTT
TTGGAAGAGGACATACACTCACTCTCAATTTCACGAGAAATGCAACACGTTACAGCGTCCAGCTCATGAG
TTTTGTTTATAACTTGTCAGACACACACCTTTTCCCCAATGCGAGCTCCAAAGAAATCAAGACTGTGGAA
TCTATAACTGACATCAGGGCAGATATAGATAAAAAATACAGATGTGTTAGTGGCACCCAGGTCCACATGA
ACAACGTGACCGTAACGCTCCATGATGCCACCATCCAGGCGTACCTTTCCAACAGCAGCTTCAGCAGGGG
AGAGACACGCTGTGAACAAGACAGGCCTTCCCCAACCACAGCGCCCCCTGCGCCACCCAGCCCCTCGCCC
TCACCCGTGCCCAAGAGCCCCTCTGTGGACAAGTACAACGTGAGCGGCACCAACGGGACCTGCCTGCTGG
CCAGCATGGGGCTGCAGCTGAACCTCACCTATGAGAGGAAGGACAACACGACGGTGACAAGGCTTCTCAA
CATCAACCCCAACAAGACCTCGGCCAGCGGGAGCTGCGGCGCCCACCTGGTGACTCTGGAGCTGCACAGC
GAGGGCACCACCGTCCTGCTCTTCCAGTTCGGGATGAATGCAAGTTCTAGCCGGTTTTTCCTACAAGGAA
TCCAGTTGAATACAATTCTTCCTGACGCCAGAGACCCTGCCTTTAAAGCTGCCAACGGCTCCCTGCGAGC
GCTGCAGGCCACAGTCGGCAATTCCTACAAGTGCAACGCGGAGGAGCACGTCCGTGTCACGAAGGCGTTT
TCAGTCAATATATTCAAAGTGTGGGTCCAGGCTTTCAAGGTGGAAGGTGGCCAGTTTGGCTCTGTGGAGG
AGTGTCTGCTGGACGAGAACAGCATGCTGATCCCCATCGCTGTGGGTGGTGCCCTGGCGGGGCTGGTCCT
CATCGTCCTCATCGCCTACCTCGTCGGCAGGAAGAGGAGTCACGCAGGCTACCAGACTATCTAG
