>Addgene plasmid #71868 | pRK5-LAMP1-FLAG | addgene partial sequence | sequence record 135268 | SP6 5'-ATTTAGGTGACACTATAG-3'
CATGGCGGCCCCCGGCAGCGCCCGGCGACCCCTGCTGCTGCTACTGCTGTTGCTGCTGCTCGGCCTCATG
CATTGTGCGTCAGCAGCAATGTTTATGGTGAAAAATGGCAACGGGACCGCGTGCATAATGGCCAACTTCT
CTGCTGCCTTCTCAGTGAACTACGACACCAAGAGTGGCCCTAAGAACATGACCTTTGACCTGCCATCAGA
TGCCACAGTGGTGCTCAACCGCAGCTCCTGTGGAAAAGAGAACACTTCTGACCCCAGTCTCGTGATTGCT
TTTGGAAGAGGACATACACTCACTCTCAATTTCACGAGAAATGCAACACGTTACAGCGTCCAGCTCATGA
GTTTTGTTTATAACTTGTCAGACACACACCTTTTCCCCAATGCGAGCTCCAAAGAAATCAAGACTGTGGA
ATCTATAACTGACATCAGGGCAGATATAGATAAAAAATACAGATGTGTTAGTGGCACCCAGGTCCACATG
AACAACGTGACCGTAACGCTCCATGATGCCACCATCCAGGCGTACCTTTCCAACAGCAGCTTCAGCAGGG
GAGAGACACGCTGTGAACAAGACAGGCCTTCCCCAACCACAGCGCCCCCTGCGCCACCCAGCCCCTCGCC
CTCACCCGTGCCCAAGAGCCCCTCTGTGGACAAGTACAACGTGAGCGGCACCAACGGGACCTGCCTGCTG
GCCAGCATGGGGCTGCAGCTGAACCTCACCTATGAGAGGAAGGACAACACGACGGTGACAAGGCTTCTCA
ACATCAACCCCAACAAGACCTCGGCCAGCGGGAGCTGCGGCGCCCACCTGGTGACTCTGGAGCTGCACAG
CGAGGGCACCACCGTCCTGCTCTTCCAGTTCGGGATGAATGC
