>Addgene plasmid #71868 | pRK5-LAMP1-FLAG | addgene partial sequence | sequence record 135286 | SV40pA-R 5'-GAAATTTGTGATGCTATTGC-3'
TTTAGCTGCATAACAGTTTGGGCCATGGCGGCCAAGCTGGGGATCCTTATCACTTGTCATCGTCATCCTT
GTAGTCACCTCCACCTCCTGCGGCCGCGATAGTCTGGTAGCCTGCGTGACTCCTCTTCCTGCCGACGAGG
TAGGCGATGAGGACGATGAGGACCAGCCCCGCCAGGGCACCACCCACAGCGATGGGGATCAGCATGCTGT
TCTCGTCCAGCAGACACTCCTCCACAGAGCCAAACTGGCCACCTTCCACCTTGAAAGCCTGGACCCACAC
TTTGAATATATTGACTGAAAACGCCTTCGTGACACGGACGTGCTCCTCCGCGTTGCACTTGTAGGAATTG
CCGACTGTGGCCTGCAGCGCTCGCAGGGAGCCGTTGGCAGCTTTAAAGGCAGGGTCTCTGGCGTCAGGAA
GAATTGTATTCAACTGGATTCCTTGTAGGAAAAACCGGCTAGAACTTGCATTCATCCCGAACTGGAAGAG
CAGGACGGTGGTGCCCTCGCTGTGCAGCTCCAGAGTCACCAGGTGGGCGCCGCAGCTCCCGCTGGCCGAG
GTCTTGTTGGGGTTGATGTTGAGAAGCCTTGTCACCGTCGTGTTGTCCTTCCTCTCATAGGTGAGGTTCA
GCTGCAGCCCCATGCTGGCCAGCAGGCAGGTCCCGTTGGTGCCGCTCACGTTGTACTTGTCCACAGAGGG
GCTCTTGGGCACGGGTGAGGGCGAGGGGCTGGGTGGCGCAGGGGGCGCTGTGGTTGGGGAAGGCCTGTCT
TGTTCACAGCGTGTCTCTCCCCTGCTGAAGCTGCTGTTGGAAAGGTACGCCTGGATGGTGGCATCATGGA
GCGTTACGGTCACGTTGTTCATGTGGACCTGGGTGCCACTAACACATCTGTATTTTTTATCTATATCTGC
CCTGATGTCAGTTATAGATTCCACAGTCTTGATTTCTTTG
